>Addgene plasmid #69446 | fgfprom luc | depositor full sequence | sequence record 122537 | fgfprom luc sequence 5005 bps
GGTACCGAGCTCTTACGCGTGCTAGCCCGGGCTCGGAGATCTCGAGCTCTTACGCGTGCTAGCCCAGCAC
CCGGGCGCGGGGCAGGCGAGTAGGAGGGGGCGCCGGCTATATATACCACTGCTCCGGAGGGCTGGGCGCG
CGGGGACTATCCCGCCACCGTTGCGTCCCTATTTGCTCTCGCTACTTAGGTCTGTGCGCAGCACTACCGA
ACTCACGGCCCGCAGCTCGAACTCACGCAAAGCTTGGCATTCCGGTACTGTTGGTAAAGCCACCATGGAA
GACGCCAAAAACATAAAGAAAGGCCCGGCGCCATTCTATCCGCTGGAAGATGGAACCGCTGGAGAGCAAC
TGCATAAGGCTATGAAGAGATACGCCCTGGTTCCTGGAACAATTGCTTTTACAGATGCACATATCGAGGT
GGACATCACTTACGCTGAGTACTTCGAAATGTCCGTTCGGTTGGCAGAAGCTATGAAACGATATGGGCTG
AATACAAATCACAGAATCGTCGTATGCAGTGAAAACTCTCTTCAATTCTTTATGCCGGTGTTGGGCGCGT
TATTTATCGGAGTTGCAGTTGCGCCCGCGAACGACATTTATAATGAACGTGAATTGCTCAACAGTATGGG
CATTTCGCAGCCTACCGTGGTGTTCGTTTCCAAAAAGGGGTTGCAAAAAATTTTGAACGTGCAAAAAAAG
CTCCCAATCATCCAAAAAATTATTATCATGGATTCTAAAACGGATTACCAGGGATTTCAGTCGATGTACA
CGTTCGTCACATCTCATCTACCTCCCGGTTTTAATGAATACGATTTTGTGCCAGAGTCCTTCGATAGGGA
CAAGACAATTGCACTGATCATGAACTCCTCTGGATCTACTGGTCTGCCTAAAGGTGTCGCTCTGCCTCAT
AGAACTGCCTGCGTGAGATTCTCGCATGCCAGAGATCCTATTTTTGGCAATCAAATCATTCCGGATACTG
CGATTTTAAGTGTTGTTCCATTCCATCACGGTTTTGGAATGTTTACTACACTCGGATATTTGATATGTGG
ATTTCGAGTCGTCTTAATGTATAGATTTGAAGAAGAGCTGTTTCTGAGGAGCCTTCAGGATTACAAGATT
CAAAGTGCGCTGCTGGTGCCAACCCTATTCTCCTTCTTCGCCAAAAGCACTCTGATTGACAAATACGATT
TATCTAATTTACACGAAATTGCTTCTGGTGGCGCTCCCCTCTCTAAGGAAGTCGGGGAAGCGGTTGCCAA
GAGGTTCCATCTGCCAGGTATCAGGCAAGGATATGGGCTCACTGAGACTACATCAGCTATTCTGATTACA
CCCGAGGGGGATGATAAACCGGGCGCGGTCGGTAAAGTTGTTCCATTTTTTGAAGCGAAGGTTGTGGATC
TGGATACCGGGAAAACGCTGGGCGTTAATCAAAGAGGCGAACTGTGTGTGAGAGGTCCTATGATTATGTC
CGGTTATGTAAACAATCCGGAAGCGACCAACGCCTTGATTGACAAGGATGGATGGCTACATTCTGGAGAC
ATAGCTTACTGGGACGAAGACGAACACTTCTTCATCGTTGACCGCCTGAAGTCTCTGATTAAGTACAAAG
GCTATCAGGTGGCTCCCGCTGAATTGGAATCCATCTTGCTCCAACACCCCAACATCTTCGACGCAGGTGT
CGCAGGTCTTCCCGACGATGACGCCGGTGAACTTCCCGCCGCCGTTGTTGTTTTGGAGCACGGAAAGACG
ATGACGGAAAAAGAGATCGTGGATTACGTCGCCAGTCAAGTAACAACCGCGAAAAAGTTGCGCGGAGGAG
TTGTGTTTGTGGACGAAGTACCGAAAGGTCTTACCGGAAAACTCGACGCAAGAAAAATCAGAGAGATCCT
CATAAAGGCCAAGAAGGGCGGAAAGATCGCCGTGTAATTCTAGAGTCGGGGCGGCCGGCCGCTTCGAGCA
GACATGATAAGATACATTGATGAGTTTGGACAAACCACAACTAGAATGCAGTGAAAAAAATGCTTTATTT
GTGAAATTTGTGATGCTATTGCTTTATTTGTAACCATTATAAGCTGCAATAAACAAGTTAACAACAACAA
TTGCATTCATTTTATGTTTCAGGTTCAGGGGGAGGTGTGGGAGGTTTTTTAAAGCAAGTAAAACCTCTAC
AAATGTGGTAAAATCGATAAGGATCCGTCGACCGATGCCCTTGAGAGCCTTCAACCCAGTCAGCTCCTTC
CGGTGGGCGCGGGGCATGACTATCGTCGCCGCACTTATGACTGTCTTCTTTATCATGCAACTCGTAGGAC
AGGTGCCGGCAGCGCTCTTCCGCTTCCTCGCTCACTGACTCGCTGCGCTCGGTCGTTCGGCTGCGGCGAG
CGGTATCAGCTCACTCAAAGGCGGTAATACGGTTATCCACAGAATCAGGGGATAACGCAGGAAAGAACAT
GTGAGCAAAAGGCCAGCAAAAGGCCAGGAACCGTAAAAAGGCCGCGTTGCTGGCGTTTTTCCATAGGCTC
CGCCCCCCTGACGAGCATCACAAAAATCGACGCTCAAGTCAGAGGTGGCGAAACCCGACAGGACTATAAA
GATACCAGGCGTTTCCCCCTGGAAGCTCCCTCGTGCGCTCTCCTGTTCCGACCCTGCCGCTTACCGGATA
CCTGTCCGCCTTTCTCCCTTCGGGAAGCGTGGCGCTTTCTCAATGCTCACGCTGTAGGTATCTCAGTTCG
GTGTAGGTCGTTCGCTCCAAGCTGGGCTGTGTGCACGAACCCCCCGTTCAGCCCGACCGCTGCGCCTTAT
CCGGTAACTATCGTCTTGAGTCCAACCCGGTAAGACACGACTTATCGCCACTGGCAGCAGCCACTGGTAA
CAGGATTAGCAGAGCGAGGTATGTAGGCGGTGCTACAGAGTTCTTGAAGTGGTGGCCTAACTACGGCTAC
ACTAGAAGGACAGTATTTGGTATCTGCGCTCTGCTGAAGCCAGTTACCTTCGGAAAAAGAGTTGGTAGCT
CTTGATCCGGCAAACAAACCACCGCTGGTAGCGGTGGTTTTTTTGTTTGCAAGCAGCAGATTACGCGCAG
AAAAAAAGGATCTCAAGAAGATCCTTTGATCTTTTCTACGGGGTCTGACGCTCAGTGGAACGAAAACTCA
CGTTAAGGGATTTTGGTCATGAGATTATCAAAAAGGATCTTCACCTAGATCCTTTTAAATTAAAAATGAA
GTTTTAAATCAATCTAAAGTATATATGAGTAAACTTGGTCTGACAGTTACCAATGCTTAATCAGTGAGGC
ACCTATCTCAGCGATCTGTCTATTTCGTTCATCCATAGTTGCCTGACTCCCCGTCGTGTAGATAACTACG
ATACGGGAGGGCTTACCATCTGGCCCCAGTGCTGCAATGATACCGCGAGACCCACGCTCACCGGCTCCAG
ATTTATCAGCAATAAACCAGCCAGCCGGAAGGGCCGAGCGCAGAAGTGGTCCTGCAACTTTATCCGCCTC
CATCCAGTCTATTAATTGTTGCCGGGAAGCTAGAGTAAGTAGTTCGCCAGTTAATAGTTTGCGCAACGTT
GTTGCCATTGCTACAGGCATCGTGGTGTCACGCTCGTCGTTTGGTATGGCTTCATTCAGCTCCGGTTCCC
AACGATCAAGGCGAGTTACATGATCCCCCATGTTGTGCAAAAAAGCGGTTAGCTCCTTCGGTCCTCCGAT
CGTTGTCAGAAGTAAGTTGGCCGCAGTGTTATCACTCATGGTTATGGCAGCACTGCATAATTCTCTTACT
GTCATGCCATCCGTAAGATGCTTTTCTGTGACTGGTGAGTACTCAACCAAGTCATTCTGAGAATAGTGTA
TGCGGCGACCGAGTTGCTCTTGCCCGGCGTCAATACGGGATAATACCGCGCCACATAGCAGAACTTTAAA
AGTGCTCATCATTGGAAAACGTTCTTCGGGGCGAAAACTCTCAAGGATCTTACCGCTGTTGAGATCCAGT
TCGATGTAACCCACTCGTGCACCCAACTGATCTTCAGCATCTTTTACTTTCACCAGCGTTTCTGGGTGAG
CAAAAACAGGAAGGCAAAATGCCGCAAAAAAGGGAATAAGGGCGACACGGAAATGTTGAATACTCATACT
CTTCCTTTTTCAATATTATTGAAGCATTTATCAGGGTTATTGTCTCATGAGCGGATACATATTTGAATGT
ATTTAGAAAAATAAACAAATAGGGGTTCCGCGCACATTTCCCCGAAAAGTGCCACCTG
[124 nt withheld, positions 4259-4382]
C
[91 nt withheld, positions 4384-4474]
A
[49 nt withheld, positions 4476-4524]
CCTTTGACGTTGGAGTCCACGTTCTTT
[37 nt withheld, positions 4552-4588]
ACCCTATCTCGGTCTATTCTTTTGATTTATAAGGGATTTTGCCGATTTCGGCCTATTGGTTAAAAAATGA
GCTGATTTAACAAAAATTTAACGCGAATTTTAACAAAATATTAACGTTTACAATTTCCCATTCGCCATTC
AGGCTGCGCAACTGTTGGGAAGGGCGATCGGTGCGGGCCTCTTCGCTATTACGCCAGCCCAAGCTACCAT
GATAAGTAAGTAATATTAAGGTACGGGAGGTACTTGGAGCGGCCGCAATAAAATATCTTTATTTTCATTA
CATCTGTGTGTTGGTTTTTTGTGTGAATCGATAGTACTAACATACGCTCTCCATCAAAACAAAACGAAAC
AAAACAAACTAGCAAAATAGGCTGTCCCCAGTGCAAGTGCAGGTGCCAGAACATTTCTCTATCGATA
Features (pLannotate 1.2.2; 11 found; start..end, strand, type, name):
    275..1927    +  CDS            luciferase: firefly luciferase; luc+; enhanced luc+ version of the luciferase gene
   1968..2089    -  polyA_signal   SV40 poly(A) signal: SV40 polyadenylation signal
   2112..2180    -  CDS            large T antigen (fragment): large T antigen from SV40 (simian virus 40)
   2196..2328    +  CDS            TcR (fragment): tetracycline efflux protein; tet; confers resistance to tetracycline
   2508..3096    -  rep_origin     ori: high-copy-number ColE1/pMB1/pBR322/pUC origin of replication
   3267..4127    -  CDS            AmpR: β-lactamase; bla; confers resistance to ampicillin, carbenicillin, and related antibiotics
   4128..4232    -  promoter       AmpR promoter: bla
   4259..4714    +  rep_origin     f1 ori (sequence partly withheld): f1 bacteriophage origin of replication; arrow indicates direction of (+) strand synthesis
   4719..4786    -  CDS            lacZα (fragment): LacZα fragment of β-galactosidase; lacZ fragment
   4845..4893    +  polyA_signal   poly(A) signal: synthetic polyadenylation signal
   4907..4998    +  misc_feature   pause site: RNA polymerase II transcriptional pause signal from the human α2 globin gene
