[The description below was written by a language model from this plasmid's Addgene catalogue record and pLannotate feature annotations shown in this document.]
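Description:
fgfprom luc is a mammalian luciferase reporter plasmid built on the promoterless Promega pGL-3 basic backbone, into which a 199 bp minimal promoter from the mouse fgf4 gene has been placed upstream of the firefly luciferase coding sequence, giving a total size of 5,005 bp. It is propagated in E. coli as a high-copy plasmid through its ColE1/pUC-type origin and is selected with ampicillin via the β-lactamase gene and its bla promoter. An f1 bacteriophage origin is also present, allowing single-stranded DNA production. The short fragments annotated as SV40 large T antigen, tetracycline resistance and lacZα are partial matches and appear to be non-functional backbone remnants rather than working genes.

The reporter unit consists of the enhanced luc+ luciferase open reading frame followed by the SV40 late polyadenylation signal. The feature table does not annotate the fgf4 promoter itself, but the unannotated interval just before the luciferase gene is consistent with the position stated in the catalogue entry. Upstream of that region lie a synthetic poly(A) signal and an RNA polymerase II transcriptional pause site from the human α2 globin gene, which terminate spurious read-through transcription from the backbone and so keep background luciferase signal low.

The minimal promoter is intended to provide only a basal starting point for transcription, so the plasmid serves as the basal control and recipient vector for enhancer assays. Candidate regulatory DNA is inserted immediately upstream of the fgf4 promoter, and any increase in luciferase output after transfection reports enhancer activity. The depositor notes several discrepancies between the repository's quality-control sequence and the depositor's sequence, stated not to affect function.
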