Addgene plasmid #69446: fgfprom luc
Purpose: basal plasmid containing minimal fgf4 promoter used for testing enhancer activity of DNAs inserted immediately upstream of the promoter.
Depositing lab: Lisa Dailey. Depositing organization: NYU Grossman School of Medicine. Publication: FIREWACh: high-throughput functional detection of transcriptional regulatory modules in mammalian cells. Murtha M, Tokcaer-Keskin Z, Tang Z, Strino F, Chen X, Wang Y, Xi X, Basilico C, Brown S, Bonneau R, Kluger Y, Dailey L. Nat Methods. 2014 May;11(5):559-65. doi: 10.1038/nmeth.2885. Epub 2014 Mar 23. PubMed 24658142.
Backbone
  Vector backbone: pGL-3 basic
  Backbone manufacturer: Promega
  Backbone size w/o insert (bp): 4818
  Total vector size (bp): 5005
  Modifications to backbone: inserted minimal fgf4 promoter upstream of luciferase gene
  Vector type: Mammalian Expression, Luciferase
Growth in bacteria
  Bacterial resistance: Ampicillin, 100 μg/mL
  Growth temperature: 37°C
  Growth strain: DH5alpha
  Copy number: High Copy
Gene/Insert
  Gene/Insert name: minimal fgf4 promoter
  Species: M. musculus (mouse)
  Insert size (bp): 199
Terms and licenses: Academic/Nonprofit Terms; Industry Terms: Not Available to Industry
Depositor comments: Please note that several discrepancies were found between Addgene's quality control and the depositor's sequence. The depositor noted that these discrepancies do NOT affect plasmid function.
How to cite: fgfprom luc was a gift from Lisa Dailey (Addgene plasmid # 69446 ; http://n2t.net/addgene:69446 ; RRID:Addgene_69446)
