>Addgene plasmid #69446 | fgfprom luc | addgene partial sequence | sequence record 125598 | RVprimer3 5'-CTAGCAAAATAGGCTGTCCC-3'
CAGAACATTTCTCTATCGATAGGTACCGAGCTCTTACGCGTGCTAGCCCGGGCTCGAGATCTCGAGCTCT
TACGCGTGCTAGCCCAGCACCCGGGCGCGGGGCAGGCGAGTAGGAGGGGGCGCCGGCTATATATACCACT
GCTCCGGAGGGCTGGGCGCGCGGGGACTATCCCGCCACCGTTGCGTCCCTATTTGCTCTCGCTACTTAGG
TCTGTGCGCAGCACTCACCGAACTCACGGCCCGCAGCTCGAACTCACGCAAAGCTTGGCATTCCGGTACT
GTTGGTAAAGCCACCATGGAAGACGCCAAAAACATAAAGAAAGGCCCGGCGCCATTCTATCCGCTGGAAG
ATGGAACCGCTGGAGAGCAACTGCATAAGGCTATGAAGAGATACGCCCTGGTTCCTGGAACAATTGCTTT
TACAGATGCACATATCGAGGTGGACATCACTTACGCTGAGTACTTCGAAATGTCCGTTCGGTTGGCAGAA
GCTATGAAACGATATGGGCTGAATACAAATCACAGAATCGTCGTATGCAGTGAAAACTCTCTTCAATTCT
TTATGCCGGTGTTGGGCGCGTTATTTATCGGAGTTGCAGTTGCGCCCGCGAACGACATTTATAATGAACG
TGAATTGCTCAACAGTATGGGCATTTCGCAGCCTACCGTGGTGTTCGTTTCCAAAAAGGGGTTGCAAAAA
ATTTTGAACGTGCAAAAAAAGCTCCCAATCATCCAAAAAATTATTATCATGGATTCTAAAACGGATTACC
AGGGATTTCAGTCGATATACACGTTCGTCACATCTCATCTACCTCCCGGTTTTAATGAATACGATTTTGT
GCCAGAGTCCTTCGATAGGGACAAGACAATTGCACTGATCATGAACTCCTCTGGATCTACTGGTCTGCCT
AAAGGTGTCGCTCTGCCTCATAGAACTGCCTGCGTGAGATTCTCGCATGCCAGAGATCCTATTTTTGGCA
ATCAAATCATTCCGGATACTGCGATTTTAAGTGTTGTTCCATTCCATCACGGTTTTGGAATGTTTACTAC
ACTCGGATATTTGATATGTGGAT
