>Addgene plasmid #69446 | fgfprom luc | addgene partial sequence | sequence record 125599 | LucNRev 5'-CCTTATGCAGTTGCTCTCC-3'
GATGGCGCCGGGCCTTTCTTTATGTTTTTGGCGTCTTCCATGGTGGCTTTACCAACAGTACCGGAATGCC
AAGCTTTGCGTGAGTTCGAGCTGCGGGCCGTGAGTTCGGTGAGTGCTGCGCACAGACCTAAGTAGCGAGA
GCAAATAGGGACGCAACGGTGGCGGGATAGTCCCCGCGCGCCCAGCCCTCCGGAGCAGTGGTATATATAG
CCGGCGCCCCCTCCTACTCGCCTGCCCCGCGCCCGGGTGCTGGGCTAGCACGCGTAAGAGCTCGAGATCT
CGAGCCCGGGCTAGCACGCGTAAGAGCTCGGTACCTATCGATAGAGAAATGTTCTGGCACCTGCACTTGC
ACTGGGGACAGCCTATTTTGCTAGTTTGTTTTGTTTCGTTTTGTTTTGATGGAGAGCGTATGTTAGTACT
ATCGATTCACACAAAAAACCAACACACAGATGTAATGAAAATAAAGATATTTTATTGCGGCCGCTCCAAG
TACCTCCCGTACCTTAATATTACTTACTTATCATGGTAGCTTGGGCTGGCGTAATAGCGAAGAGGCCCGC
ACCGATCGCCCTTCCCAACAGTTGCGCAGCCTGAATGGCGAATGGCAAATTGTAAGCGTTAATATTTTGT
TAAAATTCGCGTTAAATTTTTGTTAAATCAGCTCATTTTTTAACCAATAGGCCGAAATCGGCAAAATCCC
TTATAAATCAAAAGAATAGACCGAGATAGGGT
[37 nt withheld, positions 733-769]
AAAGAACGTGGACTCCAACGTCAAAGG
[49 nt withheld, positions 797-845]
T
[91 nt withheld, positions 847-937]
G
[120 nt withheld, positions 939-1058]
